>Addgene plasmid #129287 | pLL1272 | addgene full sequence | sequence record 260451 | Addgene NGS Result
CGATATCTTCTATATAAAAGATATATTATCTTATCAGTATTGTCAATATATTCAAGGCAATCTGCCTCCT
CATCCTCTTCATCCTCTTCGTCTTGGTAGCTTTTTAAATATGGCGCTTCATAGAGTAATTCTGTAAAGGT
CCAATTCTCGTTTTCATACCTCGGTATAATCTTACCTATCACCTCAAATGGTTCGCTGGGTTTGAGTCGT
GACTAAGAACGTCAAAGTAATTAACAATACAGCTATTTTTCTCATGCTTTTACCCCTTTCATAAAATTTA
ATTTTATCGTTATCATAAAAAATTATAGACGTTATATTGCTTGCCGGGATATAGTGCTGGGCATTCGTTG
GTGCAAAATGTTCGGAGTAAGGTGGATATTGATTTGCATATTGATCTATTGCATTGAAATGATTAGTTAT
CCGTAAATATTAATTAATCATATCATAAATTAATTATATCATAATTGTTTTGACGAATGAAGGTTTTTGG
ATAAATTATCAAGTAAAGGAACGCTAAAAATTTTGGCGTAAAATATCAAAATGACCACTTGAATTAATAT
GGTAAAGTAGATATAATATTTTGGTAAACATGCCTTCAGCAAGGTTAGATTAGCTGTTTCCGTATAAATT
AACCGTATGGTAAAACGGCAGTCAGAAAAATAAGTCATAAGATTCCGTTATGAAAATATACTTCGGTAGT
TAATAATAAGAGATATGAGGTGAGAGATACAAGATAAGAGATATAAGGTACGAATGTATAAGATGGTGCT
TTTAGGCACACTAAATAAAAAACAAATAAACGAAAATTTTAAGGAGGACGAAAGATGGCAAAGATAACGA
TTCTGGAAGACAAGATAATTTTTGAAAGAAGAGATGAGCTTACGGTAATAGAAGCTTATGGAGCAAATTG
TCTGCGTTACCGTTCAACCCGCAATATTAAGCTGTCTGATGAGAACTGGACCCTGCTGCCGCCGACTACA
AAAGCTGATTGTAAAACCTTTGGAAATGAAAGAGAAGCAACGATAGTAAACGGCGATATTTCCGCAACTA
TAAGGGACGGCTTTGGCTGGACCGGAGCCAGTATAAGCTACTTTCGCAAGGGGAAGCAGATTCTTCGATC
CCGTGATGAGGGTGATCCGGTTACCCGCTTTACCCACCTGGGCGGTAACAATTATCAGGTGAAGGCGATA
TTTGACAGTAATCCGGGCGAGCATATATATGGCCTGGGACAGGAGCAGGAGGATCAGTTTGACCGCAAGG
GCTGCACCTGCAATATCATGCATTACAATACCAAGTCGACTTTGCCGGTTATTTATTCGTCTCTGGGATA
TGGCTTTTTGTGGAACAATCCTGCACCCGGCCGTTGTGAGACTACCTTTAATCATACAATGTGGGTTGCG
GATAGTGCATATCAGATTGATTATCTTGTATATGTCGGGGATACTCCGGCTGACATAATGAAAATATACT
GTGATCTGACAGGCTATGCCCCGAAATTCCCTGACTGGGCGGCCGGCTTCTGGCAGTCAAAGCTCCGTTA
TGAAAGCCAGGAGGATTTGCTGGAGGTGGCAAGGGAATACAAGAAAAGAGGAATTCCTCTCGCAGCGATA
GTAATAGATTATTTCCACTGGACGGAGCAGGGGGAATGGAAATTTGATCCCAATTTGTGGCCTGATCCCA
AGGCAATGTGTGACGAGCTTGAGTCAATGGGAGTAAAGCCCGTTGTATCCATCTGGCCTACCATTAATCC
CAAGAGTGAGAATTATCATGCAATGGATAATGAGAATATGCTGGTGAGGACCGAGAACGGGCAGTATGGC
ATATTCAACTTTTACGGCTTACAGACCTTTATAGATCCCACCAATCCTAAAACAGGGCCCTTTGTATGGA
GCAAGGTAAGGGAGAATTATTATAAGTACGGAATTAAGAACTTTTGGCTGGATGAGGCTGAGCCGGAGGT
GCATCCTCAGCAGTTTGGCAATCTGCGTTTTTATATAGGTAACGGAGCCCAGACGGCATTATTGTATCCA
TATTATTATGCAAAGATATTTTATGATGGCTTAAGAAGTGAGGGAGAAGAGGATATTATAATCCTTACCC
GGGCAGCCTATCCCGGCAGCCAAAGATTTGGTTCCCTGGTATGGAACGGAGACATCCCCTCCACCTTCAA
GGCTCTTCGCCAGAGTGTAACCAGCGGCCTTTCCATGTCAATGTGCGGAATCCCATGGTGGAACAGCGAC
ATAGGCGGCTTCCATTCCGCAGATATAGAAAGCGACTATTTCAGGGAGCTTATAGTCAGATGGTTCCAGT
TCGGCCTCTTTAGTCCGGTTATGCGCCTTCACGGGGCCAGAAACCGTACAAAAAACCAGGTTGACCGCCA
TCCGGGCGTGAAGGAGAGAAGCGGCGGAGACAATGAAATCTGGAGCTTCGGTGAAAGAAATTATCCTATT
CTTAAGAATATTATAGAGCTTAGGGAGAGGCTGAAGCCTTATATTCTCAAATATATGGATATCGCCAGCA
AGACCGGCTCACCGATTATGAGGCCGATGTTCTATGATTTTTATGATGACGAGATTTGCTACCGACTTGA
TGATCAGTACATGTTCGGAGAGGATATACTCTTTGCTCCCATTCTGGAGCAGGGAGTGACACAGCGCAGT
GTCTACCTGCCGGAGGGTAAATGGGTTAATGTAAATGATAAAAAAACCTACGAGGGCAGGCAAATGATAA
CTGCAAGGGCAGAGCTGCATGAGTTTATTGCCTTCGTAAGAAGCGGCAGCGAGGTGCTGGAGGTATTTAG
CTAATTCTAAATAGGAGGTGTAAAGTATGATGAAGGAAGATAGATATGTGCTGTGCTATACACGAGAGCC
ACAGGAGGATATTATTTATTCCAACAAGCTGGCTTACAGTATGCATCTGGCATATAGCGAAAATGGAGTA
AAATATGAGCCACTTAACCACAATTCTGGAGTTTTGTTTGCAAAAGCCACTCATAATCCGGATGGTACGA
TGACAGCAAAAAGCCTGAAGTGCCCGTTTTTGTTTTACATGGAGGACAATACCTTTGGTGTTGTTGCAAT
AAGGACGGAGGCTAACGGAGATTATGATCCGGAATGCAGGGGCAAGGTATTGTTCTTTACCTCAAAGGAT
TTGATTCAGTACACCGAGGTTGGCCTGATAGATCTTAATACGAATGCATATATCAGGGATGTTACCTGTA
AATATGACAAGGTTAAGGAAAGATACATAATATGCTGGCGTGACGATTACGGTAAGTGGTATCAGAGTGA
AATAGATGATTTATTTTCTCTTAAGTGCCAGTCTGAACCCGTCAGCATAGGAGCAGTTGGCTTTGCCAGG
GTTAATACTGAAATAGAAGGAATAGTACCCCGCAATACCATAAAGGTATCTGAAGAAATCGGATACAGAT
TAAAGAGCAAGCTGACAACACCCCGCATGGTCAAAATCGAGCTGCCTGAAACCTTAAGTGCTTCTTCACC
TGAAGAGCTGAGCAAAATGAGATTTAAAGCCATTTACAGTGACGGTACCAGCTCGATCAAGTCTATAGAC
TGGAATACTGAGAGGGTTGATTGGAGCAGGCCCGGCACCTATGATATAAAGGGTGTAATTCATCAGGATC
ATTTTGAATTCCCCATTGCCATCAACCGTGCTGATCCCTGCATCCGCAAATGGAATGGCAAGTATTATTT
TGTGGCAACTAATGACGCCGACGGCAATCACACCATATATATCAGGGAAGCTGATACTATTCCGGGACTT
GCAACTGCTGAGGAGCACTTAATTCTTGACTCCTCCACCTATGAAGGTATCGGTGGTCTGTTATGGGCTC
CGGAGCTTCATGTTATAGGAGAGGATTTGTATATCTTCCATGCAGCAACACCGGGAGAATTCTTCCATGA
GGAATCCCATGTAATGCAACTGAAGCGTGGCGGCAATCCTCTTTGCAAGGAGGATTGGTCGGCACCGAAG
AGAGTAGTTAAAAAGGATGGTTCTTACCTGTGTGAGGCCGGCAAGGTTATATCACTTGATATGACCTGCT
TTGAGTGGAATAAGGAATACTATGTTGCCTGGTCACAAAGACAGTTCCTGCCAGTTGATCAGGGAGCTTG
GCTCTATATAGCCAAAATTGATCCTCAGGAGCCATGGAGATTAATCACCGATCCTGTTCTGCTCAGCAAG
CCTGAATATGGTTGGGCAAATAATCATACCTTTGTTGATGAAGGACCTTTTGCCCTGATAACAGATAAAA
AAATCTTTCTTACCTTCTCCAGCGCTGCGGTTGATGCCACCTATACAGTTGGCCTGCTGGTGGCTGAGCC
GGGTTCTGATTTGCTGGATCCCGCAAGCTGGACAAAGCTGAATTATCCTTTACTGACCAGCAGAAGCGTA
CCTGGTCAATTCGGACCGGGACATAACTCCTATGTAATTGATGATGATGGCATTGTATGGAATGCTTACC
ATGCCAGACCAGGAGTTAACGGTCCCAGAAGCTCAGGAATAAGACGCGTTCACTTTGACATAGACGGATA
CCCGGTGCTTGATCTTACTGAGGAAAGAGACGTAAGCGCCCGTCTGAAGAATGTATCCTGCAGGCTTATA
GTAAAATAGCTGGGCCTTTCGTTTTATCTGTTGTTTGTCGGTGAACGCTCTCCTGAGTAGGACAAATCCG
CCGGGAGCGGATTTGAACGTTGCGAAGCAACGGCCCGGAGGGTGGCGGGCAGGACGCCCGCCATAAACTG
CCAGGCATCAAATTAAGCAGAAGGCCATCCTGACGGATGGCCTTTTAGCTTGGCGTAATCATGGTCATAG
CTGTTTCCTGTGTGAAATTGTTATCCGCTCACAATTCCACACAACATACGAGCCGGAAGCATAAAGTGTA
AAGCCTGGGGTGCCTAATGAGTGAGCTAACTCACATTAATTGCGTTGCGCTCACTGCCCGCTTTCCAGTC
GGGAAACCTGTCGTGCCAGCAGATCTGCGGCGAGCGGTATCAGCTCACTCAAAGGCGGTAATACGGTTAT
CCACAGAATCAGGGGATAACGCAGGAAAGAACATGTGAGCAAAAGGCCAGCAAAAGGCCAGGAACCGTAA
AAAGGCCGCGTTGCTGGCGTTTTTCCATAGGCTCCGCCCCCCTGACGAGCATCACAAAAATCGACGCTCA
AGTCAGAGGTGGCGAAACCCGACAGGACTATAAAGATACCAGGCGTTTCCCCCTGGAAGCTCCCTCGTGC
GCTCTCCTGTTCCGACCCTGCCGCTTACCGGATACCTGTCCGCCTTTCTCCCTTCGGGAAGCGTGGCGCT
TTCTCATAGCTCACGCTGTAGGTATCTCAGTTCGGTGTAGGTCGTTCGCTCCAAGCTGGGCTGTGTGCAC
GAACCCCCCGTTCAGCCCGACCGCTGCGCCTTATCCGGTAACTATCGTCTTGAGTCCAACCCGGTAAGAC
ACGACTTATCGCCACTGGCAGCAGCCACTGGTAACAGGATTAGCAGAGCGAGGTATGTAGGCGGTGCTAC
AGAGTTCTTGAAGTGGTGGCCTAACTACGGCTACACTAGAAGAACAGTATTTGGTATCTGCGCTCTGCTG
AAGCCAGTTACCTTCGGAAAAAGAGTTGGTAGCTCTTGATCCGGCAAACAAACCACCGCTGGTAGCGGTG
GTTTTTTTGTTTGCAAGCAGCAGATTACGCGCAGAAAAAAAGGATCTCAAGAAGATCCTTTGATCTTTTC
TACGGGGTCTGACGCTCAGTGGAACGAAAACTCACGTTAAGGGATTTTGGTCATGAGATTATCAAAAAGG
ATCTTCACCTAGATCCTTTTAAATTAAAAATGAAGTTTTAAATCAATCTAAAGTATATATGAGTAAACTT
GGTCTGACAGTTACCAATGCTTAATCAGTGAGGCACCTATCTCAGCGATCTGTCTATTTCGTTCATCCAT
AGTTGCCTGACTCCCCGTCGTGTAGATAACTACGATACGGGAGGGCTTACCATCTGGCCCCAGTGCTGCA
ATGATACCGCGAGACCCACGCTCACCGGCTCCAGATTTATCAGCAATAAACCAGCCAGCCGGAAGGGCCG
AGCGCAGAAGTGGTCCTGCAACTTTATCCGCCTCCATCCAGTCTATTAATTGTTGCCGGGAAGCTAGAGT
AAGTAGTTCGCCAGTTAATAGTTTGCGCAACGTTGTTGCCATTGCTACAGGCATCGTGGTGTCACGCTCG
TCGTTTGGTATGGCTTCATTCAGCTCCGGTTCCCAACGATCAAGGCGAGTTACATGATCCCCCATGTTGT
GCAAAAAAGCGGTTAGCTCCTTCGGTCCTCCGATCGTTGTCAGAAGTAAGTTGGCCGCAGTGTTATCACT
CATGGTTATGGCAGCACTGCATAATTCTCTTACTGTCATGCCATCCGTAAGATGCTTTTCTGTGACTGGT
GAGTACTCAACCAAGTCATTCTGAGAATAGTGTATGCGGCGACCGAGTTGCTCTTGCCCGGCGTCAATAC
GGGATAATACCGCGCCACATAGCAGAACTTTAAAAGTGCTCATCATTGGAAAACGTTCTTCGGGGCGAAA
ACTCTCAAGGATCTTACCGCTGTTGAGATCCAGTTCGATGTAACCCACTCGTGCACCCAACTGATCTTCA
GCATCTTTTACTTTCACCAGCGTTTCTGGGTGAGCAAAAACAGGAAGGCAAAATGCCGCAAAAAAGGGAA
TAAGGGCGACACGGAAATGTTGAATACTCATACTCTTCCTTTTTCAATATTATTGAAGCATTTATCAGGG
TTATTGTCTCATGAGCGGATACATATTTGAATGTATTTAGAAAAATAAACAAATAGGGGTTCCGCGCACA
TTTCCCCGAAAAGTGCCACCTGACGTCTAAGAAACCATTATTATCATGACATTAACCTATAAAAATAGGC
GTATCACGAGGCCCTTTCGTCTCGCGCGTTTCGGTGATGACGGTGAAAACCTCTGACACATGCAGCTCCC
GGAGACGGTCACAGCTTGTCTGTAAGCGGATGCCGGGAGCAGACAAGCCCGTCAGGGCGCGTCAGCGGGT
GTTGGCGGGTGTCGGGGCTGGCTTAACTATGCGGCATCAGAGCAGATTGTACTGAGAGTGCACCATATGC
GGTGTGAAATACCGCACAGATGCGTAAGGAGAAAATACCGCATCAGGCGCCATTCGCCATTCAGGCTGCG
CAACTGTTGGGAAGGGCGATCGGTGCGGGCCTCTTCGCTATTACGCCAGCTGGCGAAAGGGGGATGTGCT
GCAAGGCGATTAAGTTGGGTAACGCCAGGGTTTTCCCAGTCACGACGTTGTAAAACGACGGCCAGTGAAT
TGACAAAGTTTTCTATTTGTGTTAACATTGTTTATATAATAGTGAACAGTGTTAAGATTAAATGTGAGGT
GTTTGTATGGATATTAATGATTATAAAGAGAAGGGACTTTATTTATTAAGTAGTATGGATGATTTTATTA
AAATTAATGATTTGTTTATGGGTAAAGTTGTTTCTCCTGGCTATGTTGCTTCGGTTTTTGGTGTTTCCAG
GTCTACTGTTACACAATGGATTCAAAGACGTAAAATTAGAGCTTTTAAGTATAAAGGTAAGGAAGGTGAC
TATATGGTTATACCTATTGCTGATATTATTGATTACAAAAGATTGAGTAATAATGATTTTATTTATGATA
AGTTAGTGAGGTGATTTATTTTATGTTTGACGATAGCTATGTTGTTAATGAGTGTTCGTCTAATGTTAGT
GAAAATGATAGAGATTTTTGTAGTTTGGTTGGTCGTTTTATGATTATTAATGGTATAGATAAGTTGGTTA
TTAAGATTAATAGAAAATTTAATAGGAAATCTTTAAGTTTAGATTTTAGTGTTGATTTATTCCCTTCTAT
CAAAGTTTCTGAATTAGTTTTTTTTGATGAGTTTAACAAAACGTGTGGTTTTTATTTTTCTTTTAATTCT
TTTACAATTTTTAAGGCTTTTAGAGATGTTCATAATCATAATAAAATATCATTTTATTTTGCATAATTTC
GGGTCTGGGCCGCAGACCAGGCCCAGTGCTAACAATATTAATTTTTAATGTTAGGAATTGTTTAATTCTT
AATTGTGTTTTTAAAGGTAGAATAATTACCCATTCGCCCTTTAGCCAACAAAAATTAAGGAGGTATAAAC
ATGGATAAAATGGATTTGATTCTTCAAGATGAAAGACTGGGTGAGATATTTAAAGATATAGATTTAACAG
ATAATGAAAAGAGATATCTTAAATGGTTATGGAAATGGGATTATGAAACACGTGATACTTTTGTATCAAT
TTTTTTGAAGCTAAAAAATGGTGGAAAATGATTTTTTTCTTATCTTGATATATTAGAAAAAAGCGTACTC
ACGAAGTAAGAATTTGTAAAAAAAGAAGGGGGGATTTTTTTGGATGAGAGTTTGTACAAGCAGATTTTAA
GTAATATTATTATTACTCGTGATTATTGTAAAAATGTTTTAGATAATATAAAGTTCAATGAAAAAATAAT
TGATTATTATGTTATGTTACAAAATGATGTTTTTATTGATTTTACTAATAAAATAAATTCAATAAGGGAT
TGTAATAAATATTGGTATTTGGATGTTTATAAAAAGCAGAAAATAAAGGATTTTAAAAAGACTAATTTGT
GTAAAGATAAGTTCTGTAATAATTGTAAGAAAGTTAAACAGGCTTCAAGAATGCAAAAATATATTCCTGA
ATTACAGAAATACAAAGATGGCTTATATCATTTTATATTTACTGTTGAAAATGTGCCAGGTAGTGAATTA
AGAGATACTATTGATAGGTTGTTTAAGTCTTTTAAGTCATTTACAAGGTATTTAAGTGGTAATCTTAAAA
TAAAAGGTGTTAATTTTGATAAATGGGGTTATAAAGGCTGTGTAAGGTCTTTAGAGGTAACTTATAGTAT
GATTGATAATCATATTATGTATCATCCACACTTGCATGTTGCGATGATATTAGATCCTTTTTACGATGGT
TTTAATGTTGAAAGGATGCATATAATTAATAAGTTTAGTTATAGCTATGGTGTTTTAAAAAGGTTGTTTA
CTGATGATGAATTATTAATTCAAAAAATTTGGTATTTATTGTTTAATAATATTGAGGTTAACATGGCCAA
TATAAATAATTTAGAGGATGGTTATTCTTGTTTAGTTAATAAGTTTAGTGATTATGATTATGCGGAGCTG
TTTAAGTATATTTGTAAAAATACTGATGAACAAGGTTTACTTATGACTTATGATATTTTTAAAGATTTAT
ATTTTGCATTACATAATGTTCATCAGATACAAGGCTATGGTTGTTTATATAATATAAGAGATGATACTCA
ATTAGATTTAAAGGTTGATGACATTTATAATGATTTGATTGATTTATTACAAGTTACAGAAAATCCTATA
CAGTCTATGGAAACTGTACAGGATTTATTAAAGGATACTGAATATACAATAATAAGCCGTAAGCGTATAT
TTAAGTATCTAACACAATTATATCATAAGGATTGATATTTATACCGTCTGTCGGACTCATGCGGAGGGGG
ACTTGAGGGGGTCTCCCCTCGCATTGTACGACAGACGGTATTATTATTATACAAATTTTTTTTATGTAAT
TTTTTTTGTGTAATTTTTTTATACAAATAATATTTCAATTCGAGCTCGGTACCCGGGGATCCTCTAGAGT
CGACCTGCAGGCATGCACGATACAAATTCCTCGTAGGCGCTCGGGACCCCTATCTAGCGAACTTTTAGAA
AAGATATAAAACATCAGAGTATGGACAGTTGCGGATGTACTTCAGAAAAGATTAGATGTCTAAAAAGCTT
GTAGTTAAAGCTTTTTAGACATCTAAATCTAGGTGCTAAAACAATTCATCCAGTAAAATATAATATTTTA
TTTTCTCCCAATCAGGCTTGATCCCCAGTAAGTCAAAAAATAGCTCGACATACTGTTCTTCCCCGATATC
CTCCCTGATCGACCGGACGCAGAAGGCAATGTCATACCACTTGTCCGCCCTGCCGCTTCTCCCAAGATCA
ATAAAGCCACTTACTTTGCCATCTTTCACAAAGATGTTGCTGTCTCCCAGGTCGCCGTGGGAAAAGACAA
GTTCCTCTTCGGGCTTTTCCGTCTTTAAAAAATCATACAGCTCGCGCGGATCTTTAAATGGAGTGTCTTC
TTCCCAGTTTTCGCAATCCACATCGGCCAGATCGTTATTCAGTAAGTAATCCAATTCGGCTAAGCGGCTG
TCTAAGCTATTCGTATAGGGACAATCCGATATGTCGATGGAGTGAAAGAGCCTGATGCACTCCGCATACA
GCTCGATAATCTTTTCAGGGCTTTGTTCATCTTCATACTCTTCCGAGCAAAGGACGCCATCGGCCTCACT
CATGAGCAGATTGCTCCAGCCATCATGCCGTTCAAAGTGCAGGACCTTTGGAACAGGCAGCTTTCCTTCC
AGCCATAGCATCATGTCCTTTTCCCGTTCCACATCATAGGTGGTCCCTTTATACCGGCTGTCCGTCATTT
TTAAATATAGGTTTTCATTTTCTCCCACCAGCTTATATACCTTAGCAGGAGACATTCCTTCCGTATCTTT
TACGCAGCGGTATTTTTCGATCAGTTTTTTCAATTCCGGTGATATTCTCATTTTAGCCATTTATTATTTC
CTTCCCCTTTTCTACAGTATTTAAAGATACCCCAAGAAGCTAATTATAACAAGACGAACTCCAATTCACT
GTTCCTTGCATTCTAAAACCTTAAATACCAGAAAACAGCTTTTTCAAAGTTGTTTTCAAAGTTGGCGTAT
AACATAGTATCGACGGAGCCGATTTTGAAACCACAATTATGATAGAATTTACAAGCTATAAGGTTATTGT
CCTGGGTTTCAAGCATTAGTCCATGCAAGTTTTTATGCTTTGCCCATTCTATAGATATATTGATAAGCGC
GCTGCCTATGCCTTGCCCCCTGAAATCCTTACATACGG
Features (pLannotate 1.2.2; 15 found; start..end, strand, type, name):
   4630..4687    +  terminator     rrnB T1 terminator (fragment): Escherichia coli rrnB; transcription terminator T1 from the E. coli rrnB gene
   4779..4806    +  terminator     rrnB T2 terminator: transcription terminator T2 from the E. coli rrnB gene
   4846..4868    -  protein_bind   lac operator (fragment): The lac repressor binds to the lac operator to inhibit transcription in E. coli. This inhibition can be relieved by adding lactose or isopropyl-β-D-thiogalactopyranoside (IPTG). lac repressor encoded by lacI
   4872..4902    -  promoter       lac promoter: promoter for the E. coli lac operon
   4917..4938    -  protein_bind   CAP binding site: CAP binding activates transcription in the presence of cAMP. E. coli catabolite activator protein
   4951..4990    -  CDS            lacI (fragment): lac repressor; lacI; The lac repressor binds to the lac operator to inhibit transcription in E. coli. This inhibition can be relieved by adding lactose or isopropyl-β-D-thiogalactopyranoside (IPTG).
   5132..5720    -  rep_origin     ori: high-copy-number ColE1/pMB1/pBR322/pUC origin of replication
   5891..6751    -  CDS            AmpR: β-lactamase; bla; confers resistance to ampicillin, carbenicillin, and related antibiotics
   6752..6856    -  promoter       AmpR promoter: bla
   6951..6986    +  CDS            rop (fragment): Rop protein, which maintains plasmids at low copy number; rop
   7088..7187    +  misc_feature   bom (fragment): basis of mobility region from pBR322
   7193..7350    -  CDS            lacZα (fragment): LacZα fragment of β-galactosidase; lacZ fragment
   9697..9747    +  misc_feature   MCS (fragment): pUC18/19 multiple cloning site
   9906..10700   -  CDS            KanR: aminoglycoside phosphotransferase; aphA-3; confers resistance to kanamycin
  10796..13      -  CDS            satA (fragment) (across the origin): STA_BACSU - Also known as yyaR. Experimental evidence at protein level: Swiss-Prot protein existence level 1. Involved in resistance to streptothricin, a broad-spectrum antibiotic produced by streptomycetes. Detoxifies streptothricin via acetylation of the beta amino group of the first beta-lysyl moiety of streptothricin. From Bacillus subtilis (strain 168).
