[The description below was written by a language model from this plasmid's Addgene catalogue record and pLannotate feature annotations shown in this document.]
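Description:
pLL1272 is a bacterial expression plasmid of about 11 kb, built by Gibson assembly on the 7.2 kb pLL1270 backbone. It carries two glycoside hydrolase genes taken from the strain recorded as LL1355: alpha-Xylp_1211 (locus Ga0256695_1211, about 1.98 kb), whose name suggests an alpha-xylosidase-type enzyme, and alpha-L-Araf_1120 (about 1.8 kb), apparently an alpha-L-arabinofuranosidase. The catalogue lists the Clostridium thermocellum DSM1313 cellobiose phosphorylase (CBP, Clo1313_1954) promoter for both inserts. Whether they are arranged as a single operon or as two separately promoted cassettes is not stated. The use of a C. thermocellum promoter suggests expression in that organism or a related thermophile, with enzymes of this kind typically acting on side chains of hemicellulose. However, the record describes the plasmid only as an expression construct and does not name the final host or application.

The automated feature table does not annotate the inserts or the CBP promoter, which presumably lie in the large unannotated stretch at the start of the sequence, followed by the rrnB T1 and T2 terminators. It does pick out the E. coli maintenance elements: a ColE1/pMB1-type origin, an AmpR β-lactamase gene with its promoter, and an aphA-3 kanamycin resistance gene, which matches the kanamycin selection listed. There is also a fragment similar to the Bacillus subtilis streptothricin acetyltransferase satA, along with remnants of lac promoter/operator, lacI, lacZα, rop, bom and pUC MCS sequences that look like cloning-vector leftovers. The catalogue calls the plasmid low copy even though the annotated origin is of the high-copy type. A further unannotated region of over 2 kb upstream of the MCS fragment may hold additional functions, such as a replicon for a non-E. coli host, but the record does not identify it.
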