Addgene plasmid #129287: pLL1272
Purpose: Expression plasmid with pLL1270 as backbone and alpha-Xylp_1211 and alpha-L-Araf_1120 as inserts
Depositing lab: Lee Lynd. Depositing organization: Dartmouth College and Medical School.
Backbone
  Vector backbone: pLL1270
  Backbone size w/o insert (bp): 7210
  Total vector size (bp): 11015
  Vector type: Bacterial Expression
Growth in bacteria
  Bacterial resistance: Kanamycin, 50 μg/mL
  Growth temperature: 37°C
  Growth strain: DH5alpha
  Copy number: Low Copy
Gene/Insert 1
  Gene/Insert name: alpha-Xylp_1211 (Ga0256695_ 1211)
  Species: LL1355
  Insert size (bp): 1980
  GenBank ID: NZ_RSDX01000001
  Promoter: Clostridium thermocellum DSM1313 Cellobiose phosphorylase (CBP) Clo1313_1954
  Cloning method: Gibson Cloning
  Sequencing primers: 5′ TTATAGAGCTTAGGGAGAGG; 3′ CTGTCAAATATCGCCTTC
Gene/Insert 2
  Gene/Insert name: alpha-L-Araf_1120
  Species: LL1355
  Insert size (bp): 1803
  GenBank ID: NZ_RSDX01000001
  Promoter: Clostridium thermocellum DSM1313 Cellobiose phosphorylase (CBP) Clo1313_1954
  Cloning method: Gibson Cloning
  Sequencing primers: 5′ ACCTTTTGCCCTGATAAC; 3′ GTTAGCCTCCGTCCTTATT
Terms and licenses: Academic/Nonprofit Terms; Industry Terms: Not Available to Industry
How to cite: pLL1272 was a gift from Lee Lynd (Addgene plasmid # 129287 ; http://n2t.net/addgene:129287 ; RRID:Addgene_129287)
